Addgene plasmid #13801: pCDNA3 Flag Jnk2a2
Depositing lab: Roger Davis. Depositing organization: University of Massachusetts, Worcester. Publication: Signal transduction by tumor necrosis factor mediated by JNK protein kinases. Sluss HK, Barrett T, Derijard B, Davis RJ. Mol Cell Biol. 1994 Dec . 14(12):8376-84. PubMed 7969172.
Backbone
  Vector backbone: pCDNA3
  Backbone manufacturer: Invitrogen
  Backbone size w/o insert (bp): 5446
  Vector type: Mammalian Expression
Growth in bacteria
  Bacterial resistance: Ampicillin, 100 μg/mL
  Growth temperature: 37°C
  Growth strain: DH5alpha
  Copy number: High Copy
Gene/Insert
  Gene/Insert name: Jnk2a2 (alt name: MAPK9)
  Species: H. sapiens (human)
  Insert size (bp): 1700
  GenBank ID: NM_002752
  Entrez Gene: MAPK9 (a.k.a. JNK-55, JNK2, JNK2A, JNK2ALPHA, JNK2B, JNK2BETA, PRKM9, SAPK, SAPK1a, p54a, p54aSAPK)
  Tag / fusion protein: Flag (N terminal on insert)
  Cloning method: Restriction Enzyme; 5′ cloning site Hind III (not destroyed); 3′ cloning site BamHI (not destroyed)
  Sequencing primers: 5′ T7; 3′ Sp6
Terms and licenses: Academic/Nonprofit Terms; Industry Terms: Not Available to Industry
How to cite: pCDNA3 Flag Jnk2a2 was a gift from Roger Davis (Addgene plasmid # 13801 ; http://n2t.net/addgene:13801 ; RRID:Addgene_13801)
