[The description below was written by a language model from this plasmid's Addgene catalogue record.]
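Description:
pCDNA3 Flag Jnk2a2 is a mammalian expression plasmid built on the Invitrogen pCDNA3 backbone (about 5.4 kb without insert) that carries the human JNK2 alpha-2 isoform, the product of the MAPK9 gene, as an insert of roughly 1.7 kb. The coding sequence was placed between the HindIII and BamHI sites of the polylinker, both of which remain intact, and it is fused at its N terminus to a Flag epitope. The plasmid is maintained in E. coli as a high-copy replicon under ampicillin selection. No feature table accompanies the record, so the promoter and other regulatory elements are not listed explicitly. The pCDNA3 backbone is generally known to drive inserts from the CMV immediate-early promoter with a downstream polyadenylation signal and to carry a neomycin resistance cassette for G418 selection of stable mammalian lines. The listed T7 and Sp6 sequencing primers are consistent with the phage promoters that flank the polylinker in this vector.

JNK2 is a stress-activated MAP kinase (c-Jun N-terminal kinase) that responds to cytokines and environmental stress and phosphorylates transcription factors such as c-Jun. The Flag tag allows the exogenous kinase to be detected by immunoblotting and selectively immunoprecipitated away from endogenous JNK proteins, which suits immune-complex kinase assays after transfected cells are stimulated. The associated publication concerns signal transduction by tumor necrosis factor mediated by JNK protein kinases, so the construct is typically used for transient or stable overexpression of tagged JNK2 to study activation, substrates and isoform-specific behaviour in this pathway.
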