>Addgene plasmid #13801 | pCDNA3 Flag Jnk2a2 | addgene partial sequence | sequence record 20250 | T7 5'-TAATACGACTCACTATAGGG-3'
ACTATAAAGGACGATGATGACAAAAGCGACAGTAAATGTGACAGTCAGTTTTATAGTGTGCAAGTGGCAG
ACTCAACCTTCACTGTCCTAAAACGTTACCAGCAGCTGAAACCAATTGGCTCTGGGGCCCAAGGGATTGT
TTGTGCTGCATTTGATACAGTTCTTGGGATAAGTGTTGCAGTCAAGAAACTAAGCCGTCCTTTTCAGAAC
CAAACTCATGCAAAAAGAGCTTATCGTGAACTTGTCCTCTTAAAATGTGTCAATCATAAAAATATAATTA
GTTTGTTAAATGTGTTTACACCACAAAAAACTCTAGAAGAATTTCAAGATGTGTATTTGGTTATGGAATT
AATGGATGCTAACTTATGTCAGGTTATTCACATGGAGCTGGATCATGAAAGAATGTCCTACCTTCTTTAC
CAGATGCTTTGTGGTATTAAACATCTGCATTCAGCTGGTATAATTCATAGAGATTTGAAGCCTAGCAACA
TTGTTGTGAAATCAGACTGCACCCTGAAGATCCTTGACTTTGGCCTGGCCCGGACAGCGTGCACTAACTT
CATGATGACCCCTTACGTGGTGACACGGTACTACCGGGCGCCCGAAGTCATCCTGNGTATGGGCTACAAA
GAGAACGTTGATATCTGGTCAGTGGGTTGCATCATGGGAGAGCTGGTGAAAGGTTGTGTGATATTCCAGG
CACTGACCATATTGATCAGTGGAATAAAGTTATTGAGC
